>Addgene plasmid #169745 | PGK+ plasmid with onboard mCherry cassette | addgene full sequence | sequence record 334453 | Addgene NGS Result
GCCCCGAAGTCCGGCACCTCGTGCACGCGGATTTCGGCTCCAACAATGTCCTGACGGACAATGGCCGCAT
AACAGCGGTCATTGACTGGAGCGAGGCGATGTTCGGGGATTCCCAATACGAGGTCGCCAACATCTTCTTC
TGGAGGCCGTGGTTGGCTTGTATGGAGCAGCAGACGCGCTACTTCGAGCGGAGGCATCCGGAGCTTGCAG
GATCGCCGCGGCTCCGGGCGTATATGCTCCGCATTGGTCTTGACCAACTCTATCAGAGCTTGGTTGACGG
CAATTTCGATGATGCAGCTTGGGCGCAGGGTCGATGCGACGCAATCGTCCGATCCGGAGCCGGGACTGTC
GGGCGTACACAAATCGCCCGCAGAAGCGCGGCCGTCTGGACCGATGGCTGTGTAGAAGTACTCGCCGATA
GTGGAAACCGACGCCCCAGCACTCGTCCGAGGGCAAAGGAATAGCACGTACTACGAGATTTCGATTCCAC
CGCCGCCTTCTATGAAAGGTTGGGCTTCGGAATCGTTTTCCGGGACGCCGGCTGGATGATCCTCCAGCGC
GGGGATCTCATGCTGGAGTTCTTCGCCCACCCCAACTTGTTTATTGCAGCTTATAATGGTTACAAATAAA
GCAATAGCATCACAAATTTCACAAATAAAGCATTTTTTTCACTGCATTCTAGTTGTGGTTTGTCCAAACT
CATCAATGTATCTTATCATGTCTGTATACCGTCGACCTCTAGCTAGAGCTTGGCGTAATCATGGTCATAG
CTGTTTCCTGTGTGAAATTGTTATCCGCTCACAATTCCACACAACATACGAGCCGGAAGCATAAAGTGTA
AAGCCTGGGGTGCCTAATGAGTGAGCTAACTCACATTAATTGCGTTGCGCTCACTGCCCGCTTTCCAGTC
GGGAAACCTGTCGTGCCAGCTGCATTAATGAATCGGCCAACGCGCGGGGAGAGGCGGTTTGCGTATTGGG
CGCTCTTCCGCTTCCTCGCTCACTGACTCGCTGCGCTCGGTCGTTCGGCTGCGGCGAGCGGTATCAGCTC
ACTCAAAGGCGGTAATACGGTTATCCACAGAATCAGGGGATAACGCAGGAAAGAACATGTAAGGAGTGGG
AATTGGCTCCGGTGCCCGTCAGTGGGCAGAGCGCACATCGCCCACAGTCCCCGAGAAGTTGGGGGGAGGG
GTCGGCAATTGAACCGGTGCCTAGAGAAGGTGGCGCGGGGTAAACTGGGAAAGTGATGTCGTGTACTGGC
TCCGCCTTTTTCCCGAGGGTGGGGGAGAACCGTATATAAGTGCAGTAGTCGCCGTGAACGTTCTTTTTCG
CAACGGGTTTGCCGCCAGAACACAGGTAAGTGCCGTGTGTGGTTCCCGCGGGCCTGGCCTCTTTACGGGT
TATGGCCCTTGCGTGCCTTGAATTACTTCCACCTGGCTGCAGTACGTGATTCTTGATCCCGAGCTTCGGG
TTGGAAGTGGGTGGGAGAGTTCGAGGCCTTGCGCTTAAGGAGCCCCTTCGCCTCGTGCTTGAGTTGAGGC
CTGGCCCGGGCGCTGGGGCCGCCGCGTGCGAATCTGGTGGCACCTTCGCGCCTGTCTCGCTGCTTTCGAT
AAGTCTCTAGCCATTTAAAATTTTTGATGACCTGCTGCGACGCTTTTTTTCTGGCAAGATAGTCTTGTAA
ATGCGGGCCAAGATCTGCACACTGGTATTTCGGTTTTTGGGGCCGCGGGCGGCGACGGGGCCCGTGCGTC
CCAGCGCACATGTTCGGCGAGGCGGGGCCTGCGAGCGCGGCCACCGAGAATCGGACGGGGGTAGTCTCAA
GCTGGCCGGCCTGCTCTGGTGCCTGGCCTCGCGCCGCCGTGTATCGCCCCGCCCTGGGCGGCAAGGCTGG
CCCGGTCGGCACCAGTTGCGTGAGCGGAAAGATGGCCGCTTCCCGGCCCTGCTGCAGGGAGCTCAAAATG
GAGGACGCGGCGCTCGGGAGAGCGGGCGGGTGAGTCACCCACACAAAGGAAAAGGGCCTTTCCGTCCTCA
GCCGTCGCTTCATGTGACTCCACGGAGTACCGGGCGCCGTCCAGGCACCTCGATTAGTTCTCGAGCTTTT
GGAGTACGTCGTCTTTAGGTTGGGGGGAGGGGTTTTATGCGATGGAGTTTCCCCACACTGAGTGGGTGGA
GACTGAAGTTAGGCCAGCTTGGCACTTGATGTAATTCTCCTTGGAATTTGCCCTTTTTGAGTTTGGATCT
TGGTTCATTCTCAAGCCTCAGACAGTGGTTCAAAGTTTTTTTCTTCCATTTCAGGTGTCGTGAGGTACCG
GATCCTCTAGAGTCGACTCCGGACGTCGACGGCCACCATGGTGAGCAAGGGCGAGGAGGATAACATGGCC
ATCATCAAGGAGTTCATGCGCTTCAAGGTGCACATGGAGGGCTCCGTGAACGGCCACGAGTTCGAGATCG
AGGGCGAGGGCGAGGGCCGCCCCTACGAGGGCACCCAGACCGCCAAGCTGAAGGTGACCAAGGGTGGCCC
CCTGCCCTTCGCCTGGGACATCCTGTCCCCTCAGTTCATGTACGGCTCCAAGGCCTACGTGAAGCACCCC
GCCGACATCCCCGACTACTTGAAGCTGTCCTTCCCCGAGGGCTTCAAGTGGGAGCGCGTGATGAACTTCG
AGGACGGCGGCGTGGTGACCGTGACCCAGGACTCCTCCCTGCAGGACGGCGAGTTCATCTACAAGGTGAA
GCTGCGCGGCACCAACTTCCCCTCCGACGGCCCCGTAATGCAGAAGAAGACCATGGGCTGGGAGGCCTCC
TCCGAGCGGATGTACCCCGAGGACGGCGCCCTGAAGGGCGAGATCAAGCAGAGGCTGAAGCTGAAGGACG
GCGGCCACTACGACGCTGAGGTCAAGACCACCTACAAGGCCAAGAAGCCCGTGCAGCTGCCCGGCGCCTA
CAACGTCAACATCAAGTTGGACATCACCTCCCACAACGAGGACTACACCATCGTGGAACAGTACGAACGC
GCCGAGGGCCGCCACTCCACCGGCGGCATGGACGAGCTGTACAAGTAATGAGCGGCCGCTTCACTCCTCA
GGTGCAGGCTGCCTATCAGAAGGTGGTGGCTGGTGTGGCCAATGCCCTGGCTCACAAATACCACTGAGAT
CTTTTTCCCTCTGCCAAAAATTATGGGGACATCATGAAGCCCCTTGAGCATCTGACTTCTGGCTAATAAA
GGAAATTTATTTTCATTGCAATAGTGTGTTGGAATTTTTTGTGTCTCTCACTCGGAAGGACATATGGGAG
GGCAAATCATTTAAAACATCAGAATGAGTATTTGGTTTAGAGTTTGGCAACATATGCCCATATGCTGGCT
GCCATGAACAAAGGTTGGCTATAAAGAGGTCATCAGTATATGAAACAGCCCCCTGCTGTCCATTCCTTAT
TCCATAGAAAAGCCTTGACTTGAGGTTAGATTTTTTTTATATTTTGTTTTGTGTTATTTTTTTCTTTAAC
ATCCCTAAAATTTTCCTTACATGTTTTACTAGCCAGATTTTTCCTCCTCTCCTGACTACTCCCAGTCATA
GCTGTCCCTCTTCTCACATGTGAGCAAAAGGCCAGCAAAAGGCCAGGAACCGTAAAAAGGCCGCGTTGCT
GGCGTTTTTCCATAGGCTCCGCCCCCCTGACGAGCATCACAAAAATCGACGCTCAAGTCAGAGGTGGCGA
AACCCGACAGGACTATAAAGATACCAGGCGTTTCCCCCTGGAAGCTCCCTCGTGCGCTCTCCTGTTCCGA
CCCTGCCGCTTACCGGATACCTGTCCGCCTTTCTCCCTTCGGGAAGCGTGGCGCTTTCTCATAGCTCACG
CTGTAGGTATCTCAGTTCGGTGTAGGTCGTTCGCTCCAAGCTGGGCTGTGTGCACGAACCCCCCGTTCAG
CCCGACCGCTGCGCCTTATCCGGTAACTATCGTCTTGAGTCCAACCCGGTAAGACACGACTTATCGCCAC
TGGCAGCAGCCACTGGTAACAGGATTAGCAGAGCGAGGTATGTAGGCGGTGCTACAGAGTTCTTGAAGTG
GTGGCCTAACTACGGCTACACTAGAAGAACAGTATTTGGTATCTGCGCTCTGCTGAAGCCAGTTACCTTC
GGAAAAAGAGTTGGTAGCTCTTGATCCGGCAAACAAACCACCGCTGGTAGCGGTGGTTTTTTTGTTTGCA
AGCAGCAGATTACGCGCAGAAAAAAAGGATCTCAAGAAGATCCTTTGATCTTTTCTACGGGGTCTGACGC
TCAGTGGAACGAAAACTCACGTTAAGGGATTTTGGTCATGAGATTATCAAAAAGGATCTTCACCTAGATC
CTTTTAAATTAAAAATGAAGTTTTAAATCAATCTAAAGTATATATGAGTAAACTTGGTCTGACAGTTACC
AATGCTTAATCAGTGAGGCACCTATCTCAGCGATCTGTCTATTTCGTTCATCCATAGTTGCCTGACTCCC
CGTCGTGTAGATAACTACGATACGGGAGGGCTTACCATCTGGCCCCAGTGCTGCAATGATACCGCGAGAC
CCACGCTCACCGGCTCCAGATTTATCAGCAATAAACCAGCCAGCCGGAAGGGCCGAGCGCAGAAGTGGTC
CTGCAACTTTATCCGCCTCCATCCAGTCTATTAATTGTTGCCGGGAAGCTAGAGTAAGTAGTTCGCCAGT
TAATAGTTTGCGCAACGTTGTTGCCATTGCTACAGGCATCGTGGTGTCACGCTCGTCGTTTGGTATGGCT
TCATTCAGCTCCGGTTCCCAACGATCAAGGCGAGTTACATGATCCCCCATGTTGTGCAAAAAAGCGGTTA
GCTCCTTCGGTCCTCCGATCGTTGTCAGAAGTAAGTTGGCCGCAGTGTTATCACTCATGGTTATGGCAGC
ACTGCATAATTCTCTTACTGTCATGCCATCCGTAAGATGCTTTTCTGTGACTGGTGAGTACTCAACCAAG
TCATTCTGAGAATAGTGTATGCGGCGACCGAGTTGCTCTTGCCCGGCGTCAATACGGGATAATACCGCGC
CACATAGCAGAACTTTAAAAGTGCTCATCATTGGAAAACGTTCTTCGGGGCGAAAACTCTCAAGGATCTT
ACCGCTGTTGAGATCCAGTTCGATGTAACCCACTCGTGCACCCAACTGATCTTCAGCATCTTTTACTTTC
ACCAGCGTTTCTGGGTGAGCAAAAACAGGAAGGCAAAATGCCGCAAAAAAGGGAATAAGGGCGACACGGA
AATGTTGAATACTCATACTCTTCCTTTTTCAATATTATTGAAGCATTTATCAGGGTTATTGTCTCATGAG
CGGATACATATTTGAATGTATTTAGAAAAATAAACAAATAGGGGTTCCGCGCACATTTCCCCGAAAAGTG
CCACCTGACGTCGACGGATCGGGAGATCTCCCGATCCCCTATGGTGCACTCTCAGTACAATCTGCTCTGA
TGCCGCATAGTTAAGCCAGTATCTGCTCCCTGCTTGTGTGTTGGAGGTCGCTGAGTAGTGCGCGAGCAAA
ATTTAAGCTACAACAAGGCAAGGCTTGACCGACAATTGCATGAAGAATCTGCTTAGGGTTAGGCGTTTTG
CGCTGCTTCGCGATGTACGGGCCAGATATACGCGTGACGGATCGGGAGATCTGGGTAGGGGAGGCGCTTT
TCCCAAGGCAGTCTGGAGCATGCGCTTTAGCAGCCCCGCTGGGCACTTGGCGCTACACAAGTGGCCTCTG
GCCTCGCACACATTCCACATCCACCGGTAGGCGCCAACCGGCTCCGTTCTTTGGTGGCCCCTTCGCGCCA
CCTTCTACTCCTCCCCTAGTCAGGAAGTTCCCCCCCGCCCCGCAGCTCGCGTCGTGCAGGACGTGACAAA
TGGAAGTAGCACGTCTCACTAGTCTCGTGCAGATGGACAGCACCGCTGAGCAATGGAAGCGGGTAGGCCT
TTGGGGCAGCGGCCAATAGCAGCTTTGCTCCTTCGCTTTCTGGGCTCAGAGGCTGGGAAGGGGTGGGTCC
GGGGGCGGGCTCAGGGGCGGGCTCAGGGGCGGGGCGGGCGCCCGAAGGTCCTCCGGAGGCCCGGCATTCT
GCACGCTTCAAAAGCGCACGTCTGCCGCGCTGTTCTCCTCTTCCTCATCTCCGGGCCTTTCGCGCGCGTC
CCTATCAGTGATAGAGATCAGATCTCCCTATCAGTGATAGAGAGCTGTTTTGACCTCCATAGAAGACACC
GGGACCGATCCAGCCTCCGGACTCTAGCGTTTAAACTTAAGCTGGGTACCCGGGGATCCTCTAGGGCCTC
TGAGCTATTCCAGAAGTAGTGAAGAGGCTTTTTTGGAGGCCTAGGCTTTTGCAAAAAGCTCCGGATCGAT
CCTGAGAACTTCAGGGTGAGTTTGGGGACCCTTGATTGTTCTTTCTTTTTCGCTATTGTAAAATTCATGT
TATATGGAGGGGGCAAAGTTTTCAGGGTGTTGTTTAGAATGGGAAGATGTCCCTTGTATCACCATGGACC
CTCATGATAATTTTGTTTCTTTCACTTTCTACTCTGTTGACAACCATTGTCTCCTCTTATTTTCTTTTCA
TTTTCTGTAACTTTTTCGTTAAACTTTAGCTTGCATTTGTAACGAATTTTTAAATTCACTTTTGTTTATT
TGTCAGATTGTAAGTACTTTCTCTAATCACTTTTTTTTCAAGGCAATCAGGGTATATTATATTGTACTTC
AGCACAGTTTTAGAGAACAATTGTTATAATTAAATGATAAGGTAGAATATTTCTGCATATAAATTCTGGC
TGGCGTGGAAATATTCTTATTGGTAGAAACAACTACATCCTGGTCATCATCCTGCCTTTCTCTTTATGGT
TACAATGATATACACTGTTTGAGATGAGGATAAAATACTCTGAGTCCAAACCGGGCCCCTCTGCTAACCA
TGTTCATGCCTTCTTCTTTTTCCTACAGGTCCTGCAGGCGCCACCATGGTGAGCAAGGGCGAGGAGCTGT
TCACCGGGGTGGTGCCCATCCTGGTCGAGCTGGACGGCGACGTAAACGGCCACAAGTTCAGCGTGTCCGG
CGAGGGCGAGGGCGATGCCACCTACGGCAAGCTGACCCTGAAGTTCATCTGCACCACCGGCAAGCTGCCC
GTGCCCTGGCCCACCCTCGTGACCACCCTGACCTACGGCGTGCAGTGCTTCAGCCGCTACCCCGACCACA
TGAAGCAGCACGACTTCTTCAAGTCCGCCATGCCCGAAGGCTACGTCCAGGAGCGCACCATCTTCTTCAA
GGACGACGGCAACTACAAGACCCGCGCCGAGGTGAAGTTCGAGGGCGACACCCTGGTGAACCGCATCGAG
CTGAAGGGCATCGACTTCAAGGAGGACGGCAACATCCTGGGGCACAAGCTGGAGTACAACTACAACAGCC
ACAACGTCTATATCATGGCCGACAAGCAGAAGAACGGCATCAAGGTGAACTTCAAGATCCGCCACAACAT
CGAGGACGGCAGCGTGCAGCTCGCCGACCACTACCAGCAGAACACCCCCATCGGCGACGGCCCCGTGCTG
CTGCCCGACAACCACTACCTGAGCACCCAGTCCGCCCTGAGCAAAGACCCCAACGAGAAGCGCGATCACA
TGGTCCTGCTGGAGTTCGTGACCGCCGCCGGGATCACTCTCGGCATGGACGAGCTGTACAAGTAGGCGGC
CGCAATCAACCTCTGGATTACAAAATTTGTGAAAGATTGACTGGTATTCTTAACTATGTTGCTCCTTTTA
CGCTATGTGGATACGCTGCTTTAATGCCTTTGTATCATGCTATTGCTTCCCGTATGGCTTTCATTTTCTC
CTCCTTGTATAAATCCTGGTTGCTGTCTCTTTATGAGGAGTTGTGGCCCGTTGTCAGGCAACGTGGCGTG
GTGTGCACTGTGTTTGCTGACGCAACCCCCACTGGTTGGGGCATTGCCACCACCTGTCAGCTCCTTTCCG
GGACTTTCGCTTTCCCCCTCCCTATTGCCACGGCGGAACTCATCGCCGCCTGCCTTGCCCGCTGCTGGAC
AGGGGCTCGGCTGTTGGGCACTGACAATTCCGTGGTGTTGTCCTCGAGTCTAGAGGGCCCGTTTAAACCC
GCTGATCAGCCTCGACTGTGCCTTCTAGTTGCCAGCCATCTGTTGTTTGCCCCTCCCCCGTGCCTTCCTT
GACCCTGGAAGGTGCCACTCCCACTGTCCTTTCCTAATAAAATGAGGAAATTGCATCGCATTGTCTGAGT
AGGTGTCATTCTATTCTGGGGGGTGGGGTGGGGCAGGACAGCAAGGGGGAGGATTGGGAAGACAATAGCA
GGCATGCTGGGGATGCGGTGGGCTCTATGGCTTCTGAGGCGGAAAGAACCAGCTGGGGCTCTAGGGGGTA
TCCCC
[124 nt withheld, positions 8406-8529]
C
[91 nt withheld, positions 8531-8621]
AGGGTGATGGTTCACGTACCTAGAAGTTCCTATTCCGAAGTTCCTATTCTCTAGAAAGTATAGGAACTTC
CTTGGCCAAAAAGCCTGAACTCACCGCGACGTCTGTCGAGAAGTTTCTGATCGAAAAGTTCGACAGCGTC
TCCGACCTGATGCAGCTCTCGGAGGGCGAAGAATCTCGTGCTTTCAGCTTCGATGTAGGAGGGCGTGGAT
ATGTCCTGCGGGTAAATAGCTGCGCCGATGGTTTCTACAAAGATCGTTATGTTTATCGGCACTTTGCATC
GGCCGCGCTCCCGATTCCGGAAGTGCTTGACATTGGGGAATTCAGCGAGAGCCTGACCTATTGCATCTCC
CGCCGTGCACAGGGTGTCACGTTGCAAGACCTGCCTGAAACCGAACTGCCCGCTGTTCTGCAGCCGGTCG
CGGAGGCCATGGATGCGATCGCTGCGGCCGATCTTAGCCAGACGAGCGGGTTCGGCCCATTCGGACCGCA
AGGAATCGGTCAATACACTACATGGCGTGATTTCATATGCGCGATTGCTGATCCCCATGTGTATCACTGG
CAAACTGTGATGGACGACACCGTCAGTGCGTCCGTCGCGCAGGCTCTCGATGAGCTGATGCTTTGGGCCG
AGGACT
Features (pLannotate 1.2.2; 31 found; start..end, strand, type, name):
    474..599     +  CDS            ble (fragment): BLE_KLEPN - Experimental evidence at protein level: Swiss-Prot protein existence level 1. Binding protein with a strong affinity to the bleomycin family of antibiotics. Binds to CL990; an antimitotic-antibiotic compound. From Klebsiella pneumoniae.
    594..715     +  polyA_signal   SV40 poly(A) signal: SV40 polyadenylation signal
    788..804     -  protein_bind   lac operator: The lac repressor binds to the lac operator to inhibit transcription in E. coli. This inhibition can be relieved by adding lactose or isopropyl-β-D-thiogalactopyranoside (IPTG). lac repressor encoded by lacI
    812..842     -  promoter       lac promoter: promoter for the E. coli lac operon
    857..878     -  protein_bind   CAP binding site: CAP binding activates transcription in the presence of cAMP. E. coli catabolite activator protein
    891..983     -  CDS            lacI (fragment): lac repressor; lacI; The lac repressor binds to the lac operator to inhibit transcription in E. coli. This inhibition can be relieved by adding lactose or isopropyl-β-D-thiogalactopyranoside (IPTG).
    985..1110    -  rep_origin     RSF ori (fragment): Plasmids containing the RSF 1030 origin of replication can be propagated in E. coli cells that contain additional plasmids with compatible origins.
   1144..1355    +  promoter       EF-1α core promoter: core promoter for human elongation factor EF-1α
   1356..1465    +  intron         EF-1α intron A (fragment): intron upstream of the start codon of human EF-1α
   2091..2294    +  intron         EF-1α intron A: truncated intron upstream of the start codon of human EF-1α
   2310..2327    +  misc_feature   MCS (fragment): pUC18/19 multiple cloning site
   2348..3055    +  CDS            mCherry: mCherry is a basic (constitutively fluorescent) red fluorescent protein published in 2004, derived from Discosoma sp.. It is reported to be a very rapidly-maturing monomer with low acid sensitivity.
   3070..3144    +  CDS            HBB (fragment): HBB_PONPY - Experimental evidence at transcript level: Swiss-Prot protein existence level 2. Involved in oxygen transport from the lung to the various peripheral tissues. From Pongo pygmaeus (Bornean orangutan).
   3215..3270    +  polyA_signal   β-globin poly(A) signal: rabbit β-globin polyadenylation signal (Gil and Proudfoot, 1987)
   3647..4235    -  rep_origin     ori: high-copy-number ColE1/pMB1/pBR322/pUC origin of replication
   4406..5266    -  CDS            AmpR: β-lactamase; bla; confers resistance to ampicillin, carbenicillin, and related antibiotics
   5267..5371    -  promoter       AmpR promoter: bla
   5430..5482    -  misc_feature   bom (fragment): basis of mobility region from pBR322
   5653..6152    +  promoter       PGK promoter: mouse phosphoglycerate kinase 1 promoter
   6159..6177    +  protein_bind   tet operator: tetO; bacterial operator O2 for the tetR and tetA genes tetracycline repressor TetR
   6184..6203    +  promoter       tight TRE promoter (fragment): Tet-responsive promoter PTight, consisting of seven tet operator sequences followed by the minimal CMV promoter
   6270..6294    +  misc_feature   MCS (fragment): pUC18/19 multiple cloning site
   6295..6355    +  promoter       SV40 promoter (fragment): SV40 early promoter
   6386..6958    +  intron         β-globin intron: intron from rabbit β-globin gene
   6976..7692    +  CDS            EGFP: EGFP is a basic (constitutively fluorescent) green fluorescent protein published in 1996, derived from Aequorea victoria. It is reported to be a rapidly-maturing weak dimer with moderate acid sensitivity.
   7704..8092    +  misc_feature   WPRE: woodchuck hepatitis virus posttranscriptional regulatory element
   8136..8360    +  polyA_signal   bGH poly(A) signal: bovine growth hormone polyadenylation signal
   8364..8385    +  promoter       SV40 promoter (fragment): SV40 enhancer and early promoter
   8406..8639    +  rep_origin     f1 ori (fragment) (sequence partly withheld): f1 bacteriophage origin of replication; arrow indicates direction of (+) strand synthesis
   8644..8691    +  protein_bind   FRT: FLP-mediated recombination occurs in the 8-bp core sequence TCTAGAAA (Turan and Bode, 2011). FLP recombinase from the Saccharomyces cerevisiae 2μ plasmid
   8699..464     +  CDS            HygR (across the origin): aminoglycoside phosphotransferase from E. coli; aph(4)-Ia; confers resistance to hygromycin
