[The description below was written by a language model from this plasmid's Addgene catalogue record and pLannotate feature annotations shown in this document.]
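Description:
PGK+ plasmid with onboard mCherry cassette is a 9,257 bp mammalian expression and synthetic-biology construct built by Gibson assembly on the pcDNA5/FRT backbone. It is propagated in E. coli through a ColE1/pUC-type origin with ampicillin selection from AmpR; the catalogue lists it as low copy even though the annotated origin is of the high-copy type. The backbone contributes an FRT site placed directly upstream of a hygromycin resistance coding sequence that has no annotated promoter of its own. This is the standard Flp-In arrangement, in which FLP-mediated integration at a genomic FRT landing site activates hygromycin resistance. Several short fragments in the feature table (ble, lacI, RSF ori, f1 ori, SV40 promoter pieces) appear to be backbone remnants or partial matches rather than functional parts.

The plasmid carries two independent fluorescent reporter units. In the main cassette, the mouse PGK promoter is followed by tet operator sequence, which the catalogue describes as PGK-tetO2. It drives EGFP through a rabbit β-globin intron, and the transcript ends with a WPRE, which enhances post-transcriptional expression, and the bGH polyadenylation signal. The operator sites make this promoter potentially repressible by TetR, but no TetR coding sequence is annotated on this plasmid. The second cassette uses the EF-1α core promoter with its intron A to express mCherry, terminated by a rabbit β-globin polyadenylation signal.

According to the record, mCherry serves as a monitor of plasmid dosage, so EGFP output can be related to plasmid copy number in individual cells. The plasmid comes from work on synthetic circuits that buffer gene dosage variation between mammalian cells. The record does not spell out what role the "PGK+" design plays in that work.
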