Addgene plasmid #169745: PGK+ plasmid with onboard mCherry cassette
Purpose: PGK+ plasmid that also encodes separate mCherry cassette. mCherry is used to monitor plasmid dosage.
Depositing lab: Francois St-Pierre. Depositing organization: Baylor College of Medicine. Publication: A synthetic circuit for buffering gene dosage variation between individual mammalian cells. Yang J, Lee J, Land MA, Lai S, Igoshin OA, St-Pierre F. Nat Commun. 2021 Jul 5;12(1):4132. doi: 10.1038/s41467-021-23889-0. PubMed 34226556.
Backbone
  Vector backbone: pcDNA5/FRT
  Backbone size w/o insert (bp): 8535
  Total vector size (bp): 9257
  Vector type: Mammalian Expression, Synthetic Biology
  Selectable markers: Hygromycin
Growth in bacteria
  Bacterial resistance: Ampicillin, 100 μg/mL
  Growth temperature: 37°C
  Growth strain: DH5alpha
  Copy number: Low Copy
Gene/Insert
  Gene/Insert name: eGFP
  Species: Synthetic
  Promoter: PGK-tetO2
  Cloning method: Gibson Cloning
  Sequencing primers: 5′ cattctgcacgcttcaaaag; 3′ ggcaactagaaggcacagtc
Terms and licenses: Academic/Nonprofit Terms; Industry Terms: Not Available to Industry
How to cite: PGK+ plasmid with onboard mCherry cassette was a gift from Francois St-Pierre (Addgene plasmid # 169745 ; http://n2t.net/addgene:169745 ; RRID:Addgene_169745)
